Addgene plasmid #140619: pCFD8
Purpose: (Empty Backbone) Expression of one of several LbCas12a crRNAs in Drosophila
Depositing lab: Michael Boutros. Depositing organization: Deutsches Krebsforschungszentrum (DKFZ). Publication: Multiplexed conditional genome editing with Cas12a in Drosophila. Port F, Starostecka M, Boutros M. Proc Natl Acad Sci U S A. 2020 Aug 25. pii: 2004655117. doi: 10.1073/pnas.2004655117. PubMed 32843348.
Backbone
  Vector backbone: pCFD5w
  Backbone manufacturer: Fillip Port and Michael Boutros
  Backbone size (bp): 7669
  Modifications to backbone: Replaced Cas9 sgRNa cassette with LbCas12a crRNA stem loop, a 2xBbsI restriction cassette, and a downstream tRNA.
  Vector type: Insect Expression, CRISPR
  Promoter: Drosophila U6:3
Growth in bacteria
  Bacterial resistance: Ampicillin, 100 μg/mL
  Growth temperature: 37°C
  Growth strain: DH5alpha
  Copy number: Unknown
Gene/Insert
  Sequencing primers: 5′ ACGTTTTATAACTTATGCCCCTAAG
Terms and licenses: Academic/Nonprofit Terms; Industry Terms: Not Available to Industry
How to cite: pCFD8 was a gift from Michael Boutros (Addgene plasmid # 140619 ; http://n2t.net/addgene:140619 ; RRID:Addgene_140619)
