[The description below was written by a language model from this plasmid's Addgene catalogue record and pLannotate feature annotations shown in this document.]
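Description:
pCFD8 is an empty-backbone CRISPR vector for expressing one or several LbCas12a crRNAs in Drosophila. It derives from pCFD5w, in which the Cas9 sgRNA cassette was replaced by an LbCas12a crRNA stem loop, a double BbsI restriction cassette for inserting spacer sequences, and a downstream tRNA. Expression is driven by the Drosophila U6:3 promoter, an RNA polymerase III promoter suited to short non-coding transcripts. The annotated sequence shows two tRNA elements immediately downstream of this promoter, flanking a short interval that presumably holds the crRNA repeat and cloning cassette, although those parts are not themselves annotated. In designs of this kind the tRNAs are excised by endogenous tRNA-processing enzymes, releasing the crRNA from the primary transcript. Cas12a's own ability to process crRNA arrays allows several guides to be encoded in a single transcript. No crRNA spacer is present in the plasmid as deposited.

For transgenesis, the vector carries a φC31 attB site, which permits integrase-mediated insertion into attP landing sites in the fly genome. It also carries a mini-white gene, an eye-colour marker used to identify transformants. A small fragment of a gypsy insulator is annotated as well. In E. coli the plasmid replicates from a high-copy ColE1/pUC-type origin and is selected with ampicillin through the β-lactamase gene. Remnants of a phagemid cloning backbone are also present, namely an f1 origin, T3 and T7 promoters, and lac promoter, lacZα and lacI fragments. The sequenced record is 7,651 nt, close to the 7,669 bp listed for the backbone. The plasmid is intended for generating crRNA-expressing fly lines for Cas12a genome editing, including the multiplexed and conditional editing described in the associated publication.
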