Features (pLannotate 1.2.2; 17 found; start..end, strand, type, name):
      1..20      +  protein_bind   gypsy insulator (fragment): chromatin insulator from Drosophila Su(Hw), CP190, and Mod(mdg4)67.2
     54..123     +  protein_bind   attB: attB site for the φC31 integrase (Groth et al., 2000) phage φC31 integrase
    342..360     -  promoter       T3 promoter: promoter for bacteriophage T3 RNA polymerase
    405..421     -  protein_bind   lac operator: The lac repressor binds to the lac operator to inhibit transcription in E. coli. This inhibition can be relieved by adding lactose or isopropyl-β-D-thiogalactopyranoside (IPTG). lac repressor encoded by lacI
    429..459     -  promoter       lac promoter: promoter for the E. coli lac operon
    474..495     -  protein_bind   CAP binding site: CAP binding activates transcription in the presence of cAMP. E. coli catabolite activator protein
    508..600     -  CDS            lacI (fragment): lac repressor; lacI; The lac repressor binds to the lac operator to inhibit transcription in E. coli. This inhibition can be relieved by adding lactose or isopropyl-β-D-thiogalactopyranoside (IPTG).
    783..1371    -  rep_origin     ori: high-copy-number ColE1/pMB1/pBR322/pUC origin of replication
   1542..2402    -  CDS            AmpR: β-lactamase; bla; confers resistance to ampicillin, carbenicillin, and related antibiotics
   2403..2507    -  promoter       AmpR promoter: bla
   2560..2988    -  rep_origin     f1 ori (sequence partly withheld): f1 bacteriophage origin of replication; arrow indicates direction of (+) strand synthesis
   2993..3150    -  CDS            lacZα (fragment): LacZα fragment of β-galactosidase; lacZ fragment
   3153..3171    +  promoter       T7 promoter: promoter for bacteriophage T7 RNA polymerase
   3196..6763    +  gene           mini-white (fragment): white; This modified version of the white gene lacks part of the first intron.
   6770..7190    +  promoter       dU6-3 promoter: RNA polymerase III promoter for Drosophila U6-3 snRNA (Port et al., 2014)
   7216..7286    +  ncRNA          tRNA: Accession: RF00005 - tRNA
   7337..7407    +  ncRNA          tRNA: Accession: RF00005 - tRNA
>Addgene plasmid #140619 | pCFD8 | addgene full sequence | sequence record 309007 | Addgene NGS Result
GTGGTGTGCCAACCAACAACGGATCCACTAGTGTCGACGATGTAGGTCACAGTCTCGAAGCCGCGGTGCG
GGTGCCAGGGCGTGCCCTTGGGCTCCCCGGGCGCGTACTCCACCTCACCCATCTGGTCCATCATGATGAA
CGGGTCGAGGTGGCGGTAGTTGATCCCGGCGAACGCGCGGCGCACCGGGAAGCCCTCGCCCTCGAAACCG
CTGGGCGCGGTGGTCACGGTGAGCACGGGACGTGCGACGGCGTCGGCGGGTGCGGATACGCGGGGCAGCG
TCAGCGGGTTCTCGACGGTCACGGCGGGCATGTCGACACTAGTTCTAGCCAGCTTTTGTTCCCTTTAGTG
AGGGTTAATTTCGAGCTTGGCGTAATCATGGTCATAGCTGTTTCCTGTGTGAAATTGTTATCCGCTCACA
ATTCCACACAACATACGAGCCGGAAGCATAAAGTGTAAAGCCTGGGGTGCCTAATGAGTGAGCTAACTCA
CATTAATTGCGTTGCGCTCACTGCCCGCTTTCCAGTCGGGAAACCTGTCGTGCCAGCTGCATTAATGAAT
CGGCCAACGCGCGGGGAGAGGCGGTTTGCGTATTGGGCGCTCTTCCGCTTCCTCGCTCACTGACTCGCTG
CGCTCGGTCGTTCGGCTGCGGCGAGCGGTATCAGCTCACTCAAAGGCGGTAATACGGTTATCCACAGAAT
CAGGGGATAACGCAGGAAAGAACATGTGAGCAAAAGGCCAGCAAAAGGCCAGGAACCGTAAAAAGGCCGC
GTTGCTGGCGTTTTTCCATAGGCTCCGCCCCCCTGACGAGCATCACAAAAATCGACGCTCAAGTCAGAGG
TGGCGAAACCCGACAGGACTATAAAGATACCAGGCGTTTCCCCCTGGAAGCTCCCTCGTGCGCTCTCCTG
TTCCGACCCTGCCGCTTACCGGATACCTGTCCGCCTTTCTCCCTTCGGGAAGCGTGGCGCTTTCTCATAG
CTCACGCTGTAGGTATCTCAGTTCGGTGTAGGTCGTTCGCTCCAAGCTGGGCTGTGTGCACGAACCCCCC
GTTCAGCCCGACCGCTGCGCCTTATCCGGTAACTATCGTCTTGAGTCCAACCCGGTAAGACACGACTTAT
CGCCACTGGCAGCAGCCACTGGTAACAGGATTAGCAGAGCGAGGTATGTAGGCGGTGCTACAGAGTTCTT
GAAGTGGTGGCCTAACTACGGCTACACTAGAAGAACAGTATTTGGTATCTGCGCTCTGCTGAAGCCAGTT
ACCTTCGGAAAAAGAGTTGGTAGCTCTTGATCCGGCAAACAAACCACCGCTGGTAGCGGTGGTTTTTTTG
TTTGCAAGCAGCAGATTACGCGCAGAAAAAAAGGATCTCAAGAAGATCCTTTGATCTTTTCTACGGGGTC
TGACGCTCAGTGGAACGAAAACTCACGTTAAGGGATTTTGGTCATGAGATTATCAAAAAGGATCTTCACC
TAGATCCTTTTAAATTAAAAATGAAGTTTTAAATCAATCTAAAGTATATATGAGTAAACTTGGTCTGACA
GTTACCAATGCTTAATCAGTGAGGCACCTATCTCAGCGATCTGTCTATTTCGTTCATCCATAGTTGCCTG
ACTCCCCGTCGTGTAGATAACTACGATACGGGAGGGCTTACCATCTGGCCCCAGTGCTGCAATGATACCG
CGGGACCCACGCTCACCGGCTCCAGATTTATCAGCAATAAACCAGCCAGCCGGAAGGGCCGAGCGCAGAA
GTGGTCCTGCAACTTTATCCGCCTCCATCCAGTCTATTAATTGTTGCCGGGAAGCTAGAGTAAGTAGTTC
GCCAGTTAATAGTTTGCGCAACGTTGTTGCCATTGCTACAGGCATCGTGGTGTCACGCTCGTCGTTTGGT
ATGGCTTCATTCAGCTCCGGTTCCCAACGATCAAGGCGAGTTACATGATCCCCCATGTTGTGCAAAAAAG
CGGTTAGCTCCTTCGGTCCTCCGATCGTTGTCAGAAGTAAGTTGGCCGCAGTGTTATCACTCATGGTTAT
GGCAGCACTGCATAATTCTCTTACTGTCATGCCATCCGTAAGATGCTTTTCTGTGACTGGTGAGTACTCA
ACCAAGTCATTCTGAGAATAGTGTATGCGGCGACCGAGTTGCTCTTGCCCGGCGTCAATACGGGATAATA
CCGCGCCACATAGCAGAACTTTAAAAGTGCTCATCATTGGAAAACGTTCTTCGGGGCGAAAACTCTCAAG
GATCTTACCGCTGTTGAGATCCAGTTCGATGTAACCCACTCGTGCACCCAACTGATCTTCAGCATCTTTT
ACTTTCACCAGCGTTTCTGGGTGAGCAAAAACAGGAAGGCAAAATGCCGCAAAAAAGGGAATAAGGGCGA
CACGGAAATGTTGAATACTCATACTCTTCCTTTTTCAATATTATTGAAGCATTTATCAGGGTTATTGTCT
CATGAGCGGATACATATTTGAATGTATTTAGAAAAATAAACAAATAGGGGTTCCGCGCACATTTCCCCGA
AAAGTGCCACCTAAATTGTAAGCGTTAATATTTTGTTAAAATTCGCGTTAAATTTTTGTTAAATCAGCTC
ATTTTTTAACCAATAGGCCGAAATCGGCAAAATCCCTTATAAATCAAAAGAATAGACCGAGATAGGGT
[37 nt withheld, positions 2659-2695]
AAAGAACGTGGACTCCAACGTCAAAGG
[49 nt withheld, positions 2723-2771]
T
[91 nt withheld, positions 2773-2863]
G
[124 nt withheld, positions 2865-2988]
CCCATTCGCCATTCAGGCTGCGCAACTGTTGGGAAGGGCGATCGGTGCGGGCCTCTTCGCTATTACGCCA
GCTGGCGAAAGGGGGATGTGCTGCAAGGCGATTAAGTTGGGTAACGCCAGGGTTTTCCCAGTCACGACGT
TGTAAAACGACGGCCAGTGAATTGTAATACGACTCACTATAGGGCGAATTGGGTACGTACCGGGCCCCTA
GTATGTATGTAAGTTAATAAAACCCATTTTTGCGGAAAGTAGATAAAAAAAACATTTTTTTTTTTTACTG
CACTGGATATCATTGAACTTATCTGATCAGTTTTAAATTTACTTCGATCCAAGGGTATTTGATGTACCAG
GTTCTTTCGATTACCTCTCACTCAAAATGACATTCCACTCAAAGTCAGCGCTGTTTGCCTCCTTCTCTGT
CCACAGAAATATCGCCGTCTCTTTCGCCGCTGCGTCCGCTATCTCTTTCGCCACCGTTTGTAGCGTTACG
TAGCGTCAATGTCCGCCTTCAGTTGCATTTTGTCAGCGGTTTCGTGACGAAGCTCCAAGCGGTTTACGCC
ATCAATTAAACACAAAGTGCTGTGCCAAAACTCCTCTCGCTTCTTATTTTTGTTTGTTTTTTGAGTGATT
GGGGTGGTGATTGGTTTTGGGTGGGTAAGCAGGGGAAAGTGTGAAAAATCCCGGCAATGGGCCAAGAGGA
TCAGGAGCTATTAATTCGCGGAGGCAGCAAACACCCATCTGCCGAGCATCTGAACAATGTGAGTAGTACA
TGTGCATACATCTTAAGTTCACTTGATCTATAGGAACTGCGATTGCAACATCAAATTGTCTGCGGCGTGA
GAACTGCGACCCACAAAAATCCCAAACCGCAATTGCACAAACAAATAGTGACACGAAACAGATTATTCTG
GTAGCTGTTCTCGCTATATAAGACAATTTTTGAGATCATATCATGATCAAGACATCTAAAGGCATTCATT
TTCGACTATATTCTTTTTTACAAAAAATATAACAACCAGATATTTTAAGCTGATCCTAGATGCACAAAAA
ATAAATAAAAGTATAAACCTACTTCGTAGGATACTTCGGGGTACTTTTTGTTCGGGGTTAGATGAGCATA
ACGCTTGTAGTTGATATTTGAGATCCCCTATCATTGCAGGGTGACAGCGGAGCGGCTTCGCAGAGCTGCA
TTAACCAGGGCTTCGGGCAGGCCAAAAACTACGGCACGCTCCGGCCACCCAGTCCGCCGGAGGACTCCGG
TTCAGGGAGCGGCCAACTAGCCGAGAACCTCACCTATGCCTGGCACAATATGGACATCTTTGGGGCGGTC
AATCAGCCGGGCTCCGGATGGCGGCAGCTGGTCAACCGGACACGCGGACTATTCTGCAACGAGCGACACA
TACCGGCGCCCAGGAAACATTTGCTCAAGAACGGTGAGTTTCTATTCGCAGTCGGCTGATCTGTGTGAAA
TCTTAATAAAGGGTCCAATTACCAATTTGAAACTCAGTTTGCGGCGTGGCCTATCCGGGCGAACTTTTGG
CCGTGATGGGCAGTTCCGGTGCCGGAAAGACGACCCTGCTGAATGCCCTTGCCTTTCGATCGCCGCAGGG
CATCCAAGTATCGCCATCCGGGATGCGACTGCTCAATGGCCAACCTGTGGACGCCAAGGAGATGCAGGCC
AGGTGCGCCTATGTCCAGCAGGATGACCTCTTTATCGGCTCCCTAACGGCCAGGGAACACCTGATTTTCC
AAGCCATGGTGCGGATGCCACGACATCTGACCTATCGGCAGCGAGTGGCCCGCGTGGATCAGGTGATCCA
GGAGCTTTCGCTCAGCAAATGTCAGCACACGATCATCGGTGTGCCCGGCAGGGTGAAAGGTCTGTCCGGC
GGAGAAAGGAAGCGTCTGGCATTCGCCTCCGAGGCTCTAACCGATCCGCCGCTTCTGATCTGCGATGAGC
CCACCTCCGGACTGGACTCCTTTACCGCCCACAGCGTCGTCCAGGTGCTGAAGAAGCTGTCGCAGAAGGG
CAAGACCGTCATCCTGACCATTCATCAGCCGTCATCCGAGCTGTTTGAGCTCTTTGACAAGATCCTTCTG
ATGGCCGAGGGCAGGGTAGCTTTCTTGGGCACTCCCAGCGAAGCCGTCGACTTCTTTTCCTAGTGAGTTC
GATGTGTTTATTAAGGGTATCTAGTATTACATAACATCTCAACTCCTATCCAGCGTGGGTGCCCAGTGTC
CTACCAACTACAATCCGGCGGACTTTTACGTACAGGTGTTGGCCGTTGTGCCCGGACGGGAGATCGAGTC
CCGTGATCGGATCGCCAAGATATGCGACAATTTTGCCATTAGCAAAGTAGCCCGGGATATGGAGCAGTTG
TTGGCCACCAAAAATCTGGAGAAGCCACTGGAGCAGCCGGAGAATGGGTACACCTACAAGGCCACCTGGT
TCATGCAGTTCCGGGCGGTCCTGTGGCGATCCTGGCTGTCGGTGCTCAAGGAACCACTCCTCGTAAAAGT
GCGACTTATTCAGACAACGGTGAGTGGTTCCAGTGGAAACAAATGATATAACGCTTACAATTCTTGGAAA
CAAATTCGCTAGATTTTAGATAGAATTGCCTGATTCCACACCCTTCTTAGTTTTTTTCAATGAGATGTAT
AGTTTATAGTTTTGCAGAAGATAAATAAATTTCATTTAACTCGCGAATATTAATGAGATGCGAGTAACAT
TTTAATTTGCAGATGGTTGCCATCTTGATTGGCCTCATCTTTTTGGGCCAACAACTCACGCAAGTGGGTG
TGATGAATATCAACGGAGCCATCTTCCTCTTCCTGACCAACATGACCTTTCAAAACGTCTTTGCCACGAT
AAATGTAAGTCATGTTTAGAATACATTTGCATTTCAATAATTTACTAACTTTCTAATGAATCGATTCGAT
TTAGGTGTTCACCTCAGAGCTGCCAGTTTTTATGAGGGAGGCCCGAAGTCGACTTTATCGCTGTGACACA
TACTTTCTGGGCAAAACGATTGCCGAATTGCCGCTTTTTCTCACAGTGCCACTGGTTTTCACGGCGATTG
CCTATCCGATGATCGGACTGCGGGCCGGAGTGCTGCACTTCTTCAACTGCCTGGCGCTGGTCACTCTGGT
GGCCAATGTGTCAACGTCCTTCGGATATCTAATATCCTGCGCCAGCTCCTCGACCTCGATGGCGCTGTCT
GTGGGTCCGCCGGTTATCATACCATTCCTGCTCTTTGGCGGCTTCTTCTTGAACTCGGGCTCGGTGCCAG
TATACCTCAAATGGTTGTCGTACCTCTCATGGTTCCGTTACGCCAACGAGGGTCTGCTGATTAACCAATG
GGCGGACGTGGAGCCGGGCGAAATTAGCTGCACATCGTCGAACACCACGTGCCCCAGTTCGGGCAAGGTC
ATCCTGGAGACGCTTAACTTCTCCGCCGCCGATCTGCCGCTGGACTACGTGGGTCTGGCCATTCTCATCG
TGAGCTTCCGGGTGCTCGCATATCTGGCTCTAAGACTTCGGGCCCGACGCAAGGAGTAGCCGACATATAT
CCGAAATAACTGCTTGTTTTTTTTTTTACCATTATTACCATCGTGTTTACTGTTTATTGCCCCCTCAAAA
AGCTAATGTAATTATATTTGTGCCAATAAAAACAAGATATGACCTATAGAATACAAGTATTTCCCCTTCG
AACATCCCCACAAGTAGACTTTGGATTTGTTTCTAACCAAAAGACTTACACACCTGCATACCTTAGAATT
CTTTTTTGCTCACCTGTGATTGCTCCTACTCAAATACAAAAACATCAAATTTTCTGTCAATAAAGCATAT
TTATTTATATTTATTTTACAGGAAAGAATTCCTTTTAAAGTGTATTTTAACCTATAATGAAAAACGATTA
AAAAAAATACATAAAATAATTCGAAAATTTTTGAATAGCCCAGGTTGATAAAAATTCATTTCATACGTTT
TATAACTTATGCCCCTAAGTATTTTTTGACCATAGTGTTTCAATTCTACATTAATTTTACAGAGTAGAAT
GAAACGCCACCTACTCAGCCAAGAGGCGAAAAGGTTAGCTCGCCAAGCAGAGAGGGCGCCAGTGCTCACT
ACTTTTTATAATTCTCAACTTCTTTTTCCAGACTCAGTTCGTATATATAGACCTATTTTCAATTTAACGT
CGGGGCTTTGAGTGTGTGTAGACATCAAGCATCGGTGGTTCAGTGGTAGAATGCTCGCCTGCCACGCGGG
CGGCCCGGGTTCGATTCCCGGCCGATGCATAATTTCTACTAAGTGTAGATGGGTCTTCGTTATCAGAAGA
CCTAACAAAGCACCAGTGGTCTAGTGGTAGAATAGTACCCTGCCACGGTACAGACCCGGGTTCGATTCCC
GGCTGGTGCATTTTTTTGCCTACCTGGAGCCTGAGAGTTGTTCAATAAAATAAAAATGTTTCGTTTTTTT
GCTTTCGCCAGTATTTATTATTTTTCATCAATATGTATTCAATTTGGTATGTATTTAGTAATTGTAATAT
ATAGACAATGGTTTTCCGTTGACGTACATACATCTGACGTGTGTTTATTTAGACATAATAGTTATGTTTT
CACATCTTTTTAATGTTCGCTTAATGCGTATGCATTCGCTAGA
